>Addgene plasmid #124264 | STING-V2 | addgene full sequence | sequence record 241461 | Addgene NGS Result
TTGGAGGTCGCTGAGTAGTGCGCGAGCAAAATTTAAGCTACAACAAGGCAAGGCTTGACCGACAATTGCA
TGAAGAATCTGCTTAGGGTTAGGCGTTTTGCGCTGCTTCGCGATGTACGGGCCAGATATACGCGTTGACA
TTGATTATTGACTAGTTATTAATAGTAATCAATTACGGGGTCATTAGTTCATAGCCCATATATGGAGTTC
CGCGTTACATAACTTACGGTAAATGGCCCGCCTGGCTGACCGCCCAACGACCCCCGCCCATTGACGTCAA
TAATGACGTATGTTCCCATAGTAACGCCAATAGGGACTTTCCATTGACGTCAATGGGTGGAGTATTTACG
GTAAACTGCCCACTTGGCAGTACATCAAGTGTATCATATGCCAAGTACGCCCCCTATTGACGTCAATGAC
GGTAAATGGCCCGCCTGGCATTATGCCCAGTACATGACCTTATGGGACTTTCCTACTTGGCAGTACATCT
ACGTATTAGTCATCGCTATTACCATGGTGATGCGGTTTTGGCAGTACATCAATGGGCGTGGATAGCGGTT
TGACTCACGGGGATTTCCAAGTCTCCACCCCATTGACGTCAATGGGAGTTTGTTTTGGCACCAAAATCAA
CGGGACTTTCCAAAATGTCGTAACAACTCCGCCCCATTGACGCAAATGGGCGGTAGGCGTGTACGGTGGG
AGGTCTATATAAGCAGAGCTCTCTGGCTAACTAGAGAACCCACTGCTTACTGGCTTATCGAAATTAATAC
GACTCACTATAGGGAGACCCAAGCTTGGTACCGAGCTCGGATCCACTAGTAACGGCCGCCAGTGTGCTGG
AATTCCTGCAGGCCTCGAGATGCCCCACTCCAGCCTGCATCCATCCATCCCGTGTCCCAGGGGTCACGGG
GCCCAGAAGGCAGCCTTGGTTCTGCTGAGTGCCTGCCTGGTGACCCTTTGGGGGCTAGGAGAGCCACCAG
AGCACACTCTCCGGTACCTGGTGCTCCACCTAGCCTCCCTGCAGCTGGGACTGCTGTTAAACGGGGTCTG
CAGCCTGGCTGAGGAGCTGCGCCACATCCACTCCAGGTACCGGGGCAGCTACTGGAGGACTGTGCGGGCC
TGCCTGGGCTGCCCCCTCCGCCGTGGGGCCCTGTTGCTGCTGTCCATCTATTTCTACTACTCCCTCCCAA
ATGCGGTCGGCCCGCCCTTCACTTGGATGCTTGCCCTCCTGGGCCTCTCGCAGGCACTGAACATCCTCCT
GGGCCTCAAGGGCCTGGCCCCAGCTGAGATCTCTGCAGTGTGTGAAAAAGGGAATTTCAACGTGGCCCAT
GGGCTGGCATGGTCATATTACATCGGATATCTGCGGCTGATCCTGCCAGAGCTCCAGGCCCGGATTCGAA
CTTACAATCAGCATTACAACAACCTGCTACGGGGTGCAGTGAGCCAGCGGCTGTATATTCTCCTCCCATT
GGACTGTGGGGTGCCTGATAACCTGAGTATGGCTGACCCCAACATTCGCTTCCTGGATAAACTGCCCCAG
CAGACCGGTGACCATGCTGGCATCAAGGATCGGGTTTACAGCAACAGCATCTATGAGCTTCTGGAGAACG
GGCAGCGGGCGGGCACCTGTGTCCTGGAGTACGCCACCCCCTTGCAGACTTTGTTTGCCATGTCACAATA
CAGTCAAGCTGGCTTTAGCCGGGAGGATAGGCTTGAGCAGGCCAAACTCTTCTGCCGGACACTTGAGGAC
ATCCTGGCAGATGCCCCTGAGTCTCAGAACAACTGCCGCCTCATTGCCTACCAGGAACCTGCAGATGACA
GCAGCTTCTCGCTGTCCCAGGAGGTTCTCCGGCACCTGCGGCAGGAGGAAAAGGAAGAGGTTACTGTGGG
CAGCTTGAAGACCTCAGCGGTGCCCAGTACCTCCACGATGTCCCAAGAGCCTGAGCTCCTCATCAGTGGA
ATGGAAAAGCCCCTCCCTCTCCGCACGGATTTCTCTTCTAGAGGATCCGGTGGCGGTGGCTCTGGAGGTG
GTGGGTCCTCCGGAAAGAACGGCATCAAGGCCAACTTCAAGATCCGCCACAACATCGAGGACGGCGGCGT
GCAGCTCGCCGACCACTACCAGCAGAACACCCCCATCGGCGACGGCCCCGTGCTGCTGCCCGACAACCAC
TACCTGAGCTACCAGTCCGCCCTGAGCAAAGACCCCAACGAGAAGCGCGATCACATGGTCCTGCTGGAGT
TCGTGACCGCCGCCGGGATCACTCTCGGCATGGACGAGCTGTACAAGTAAGCGGCCGCGTCGAGCATGCA
TCTAGAGGGCCCTATTCTATAGTGTCACCTAAATGCTAGAGCTCGCTGATCAGCCTCGACTGTGCCTTCT
AGTTGCCAGCCATCTGTTGTTTGCCCCTCCCCCGTGCCTTCCTTGACCCTGGAAGGTGCCACTCCCACTG
TCCTTTCCTAATAAAATGAGGAAATTGCATCGCATTGTCTGAGTAGGTGTCATTCTATTCTGGGGGGTGG
GGTGGGGCAGGACAGCAAGGGGGAGGATTGGGAAGACAATAGCAGGCATGCTGGGGATGCGGTGGGCTCT
ATGGCTTCTGAGGCGGAAAGAACCAGCTGGGGCTCTAGGGGGTATCCCC
[124 nt withheld, positions 2640-2763]
C
[91 nt withheld, positions 2765-2855]
A
[49 nt withheld, positions 2857-2905]
CCTTTGACGTTGGAGTCCACGTTCTTT
[37 nt withheld, positions 2933-2969]
ACCCTATCTCGGTCTATTCTTTTGATTTATAAGGGATTTTGCCGATTTCGGCCTATTGGTTAAAAAATGA
GCTGATTTAACAAAAATTTAACGCGAATTAATTCTGTGGAATGTGTGTCAGTTAGGGTGTGGAAAGTCCC
CAGGCTCCCCAGCAGGCAGAAGTATGCAAAGCATGCATCTCAATTAGTCAGCAACCAGGTGTGGAAAGTC
CCCAGGCTCCCCAGCAGGCAGAAGTATGCAAAGCATGCATCTCAATTAGTCAGCAACCATAGTCCCGCCC
CTAACTCCGCCCATCCCGCCCCTAACTCCGCCCAGTTCCGCCCATTCTCCGCCCCATGGCTGACTAATTT
TTTTTATTTATGCAGAGGCCGAGGCCGCCTCTGCCTCTGAGCTATTCCAGAAGTAGTGAGGAGGCTTTTT
TGGAGGCCTAGGCTTTTGCAAAAAGCTCCCGGGAGCTTGTATATCCATTTTCGGATCTGATCAAGAGACA
GGATGAGGATCGTTTCGCATGATTGAACAAGATGGATTGCACGCAGGTTCTCCGGCCGCTTGGGTGGAGA
GGCTATTCGGCTATGACTGGGCACAACAGACAATCGGCTGCTCTGATGCCGCCGTGTTCCGGCTGTCAGC
GCAGGGGCGCCCGGTTCTTTTTGTCAAGACCGACCTGTCCGGTGCCCTGAATGAACTGCAGGACGAGGCA
GCGCGGCTATCGTGGCTGGCCACGACGGGCGTTCCTTGCGCAGCTGTGCTCGACGTTGTCACTGAAGCGG
GAAGGGACTGGCTGCTATTGGGCGAAGTGCCGGGGCAGGATCTCCTGTCATCTCACCTTGCTCCTGCCGA
GAAAGTATCCATCATGGCTGATGCAATGCGGCGGCTGCATACGCTTGATCCGGCTACCTGCCCATTCGAC
CACCAAGCGAAACATCGCATCGAGCGAGCACGTACTCGGATGGAAGCCGGTCTTGTCGATCAGGATGATC
TGGACGAAGAGCATCAGGGGCTCGCGCCAGCCGAACTGTTCGCCAGGCTCAAGGCGCGCATGCCCGACGG
CGAGGATCTCGTCGTGACCCATGGCGATGCCTGCTTGCCGAATATCATGGTGGAAAATGGCCGCTTTTCT
GGATTCATCGACTGTGGCCGGCTGGGTGTGGCGGACCGCTATCAGGACATAGCGTTGGCTACCCGTGATA
TTGCTGAAGAGCTTGGCGGCGAATGGGCTGACCGCTTCCTCGTGCTTTACGGTATCGCCGCTCCCGATTC
GCAGCGCATCGCCTTCTATCGCCTTCTTGACGAGTTCTTCTGAGCGGGACTCTGGGGTTCGAAATGACCG
ACCAAGCGACGCCCAACCTGCCATCACGAGATTTCGATTCCACCGCCGCCTTCTATGAAAGGTTGGGCTT
CGGAATCGTTTTCCGGGACGCCGGCTGGATGATCCTCCAGCGCGGGGATCTCATGCTGGAGTTCTTCGCC
CACCCCAACTTGTTTATTGCAGCTTATAATGGTTACAAATAAAGCAATAGCATCACAAATTTCACAAATA
AAGCATTTTTTTCACTGCATTCTAGTTGTGGTTTGTCCAAACTCATCAATGTATCTTATCATGTCTGTAT
ACCGTCGACCTCTAGCTAGAGCTTGGCGTAATCATGGTCATAGCTGTTTCCTGTGTGAAATTGTTATCCG
CTCACAATTCCACACAACATACGAGCCGGAAGCATAAAGTGTAAAGCCTGGGGTGCCTAATGAGTGAGCT
AACTCACATTAATTGCGTTGCGCTCACTGCCCGCTTTCCAGTCGGGAAACCTGTCGTGCCAGCTGCATTA
ATGAATCGGCCAACGCGCGGGGAGAGGCGGTTTGCGTATTGGGCGCTCTTCCGCTTCCTCGCTCACTGAC
TCGCTGCGCTCGGTCGTTCGGCTGCGGCGAGCGGTATCAGCTCACTCAAAGGCGGTAATACGGTTATCCA
CAGAATCAGGGGATAACGCAGGAAAGAACATGTGAGCAAAAGGCCAGCAAAAGGCCAGGAACCGTAAAAA
GGCCGCGTTGCTGGCGTTTTTCCATAGGCTCCGCCCCCCTGACGAGCATCACAAAAATCGACGCTCAAGT
CAGAGGTGGCGAAACCCGACAGGACTATAAAGATACCAGGCGTTTCCCCCTGGAAGCTCCCTCGTGCGCT
CTCCTGTTCCGACCCTGCCGCTTACCGGATACCTGTCCGCCTTTCTCCCTTCGGGAAGCGTGGCGCTTTC
TCATAGCTCACGCTGTAGGTATCTCAGTTCGGTGTAGGTCGTTCGCTCCAAGCTGGGCTGTGTGCACGAA
CCCCCCGTTCAGCCCGACCGCTGCGCCTTATCCGGTAACTATCGTCTTGAGTCCAACCCGGTAAGACACG
ACTTATCGCCACTGGCAGCAGCCACTGGTAACAGGATTAGCAGAGCGAGGTATGTAGGCGGTGCTACAGA
GTTCTTGAAGTGGTGGCCTAACTACGGCTACACTAGAAGAACAGTATTTGGTATCTGCGCTCTGCTGAAG
CCAGTTACCTTCGGAAAAAGAGTTGGTAGCTCTTGATCCGGCAAACAAACCACCGCTGGTAGCGGTGGTT
TTTTTGTTTGCAAGCAGCAGATTACGCGCAGAAAAAAAGGATCTCAAGAAGATCCTTTGATCTTTTCTAC
GGGGTCTGACGCTCAGTGGAACGAAAACTCACGTTAAGGGATTTTGGTCATGAGATTATCAAAAAGGATC
TTCACCTAGATCCTTTTAAATTAAAAATGAAGTTTTAAATCAATCTAAAGTATATATGAGTAAACTTGGT
CTGACAGTTACCAATGCTTAATCAGTGAGGCACCTATCTCAGCGATCTGTCTATTTCGTTCATCCATAGT
TGCCTGACTCCCCGTCGTGTAGATAACTACGATACGGGAGGGCTTACCATCTGGCCCCAGTGCTGCAATG
ATACCGCGAGACCCACGCTCACCGGCTCCAGATTTATCAGCAATAAACCAGCCAGCCGGAAGGGCCGAGC
GCAGAAGTGGTCCTGCAACTTTATCCGCCTCCATCCAGTCTATTAATTGTTGCCGGGAAGCTAGAGTAAG
TAGTTCGCCAGTTAATAGTTTGCGCAACGTTGTTGCCATTGCTACAGGCATCGTGGTGTCACGCTCGTCG
TTTGGTATGGCTTCATTCAGCTCCGGTTCCCAACGATCAAGGCGAGTTACATGATCCCCCATGTTGTGCA
AAAAAGCGGTTAGCTCCTTCGGTCCTCCGATCGTTGTCAGAAGTAAGTTGGCCGCAGTGTTATCACTCAT
GGTTATGGCAGCACTGCATAATTCTCTTACTGTCATGCCATCCGTAAGATGCTTTTCTGTGACTGGTGAG
TACTCAACCAAGTCATTCTGAGAATAGTGTATGCGGCGACCGAGTTGCTCTTGCCCGGCGTCAATACGGG
ATAATACCGCGCCACATAGCAGAACTTTAAAAGTGCTCATCATTGGAAAACGTTCTTCGGGGCGAAAACT
CTCAAGGATCTTACCGCTGTTGAGATCCAGTTCGATGTAACCCACTCGTGCACCCAACTGATCTTCAGCA
TCTTTTACTTTCACCAGCGTTTCTGGGTGAGCAAAAACAGGAAGGCAAAATGCCGCAAAAAAGGGAATAA
GGGCGACACGGAAATGTTGAATACTCATACTCTTCCTTTTTCAATATTATTGAAGCATTTATCAGGGTTA
TTGTCTCATGAGCGGATACATATTTGAATGTATTTAGAAAAATAAACAAATAGGGGTTCCGCGCACATTT
CCCCGAAAAGTGCCACCTGACGTCGACGGATCGGGAGATCTCCCGATCCCCTATGGTGCACTCTCAGTAC
AATCTGCTCTGATGCCGCATAGTTAAGCCAGTATCTGCTCCCTGCTTGTGTG
Features (pLannotate 1.2.2; 22 found; start..end, strand, type, name):
    137..516     +  enhancer       CMV enhancer: human cytomegalovirus immediate early enhancer
    517..720     +  promoter       CMV promoter: human cytomegalovirus (CMV) immediate early promoter
    716..749     +  LTR            5' LTR (truncated) (fragment): truncated 5' long terminal repeat (LTR) from HIV-1
    765..783     +  promoter       T7 promoter: promoter for bacteriophage T7 RNA polymerase
    860..1996    +  CDS            STING1: STING_HUMAN - Also known as ERIS From Homo sapiens (Human).
   2045..2287    +  CDS            VC155: C-terminal fragment of mVenus for use in bimolecular fluorescence complementation (BiFC) (Kodama and Hu, 2010)
   2326..2344    -  promoter       SP6 promoter: promoter for bacteriophage SP6 RNA polymerase
   2370..2594    +  polyA_signal   bGH poly(A) signal: bovine growth hormone polyadenylation signal
   2598..2619    +  promoter       SV40 promoter (fragment): SV40 enhancer and early promoter
   2640..3068    +  rep_origin     f1 ori (sequence partly withheld): f1 bacteriophage origin of replication; arrow indicates direction of (+) strand synthesis
   3082..3411    +  promoter       SV40 promoter: SV40 enhancer and early promoter
   3478..4269    +  CDS            neo: KKA2_KLEPN - Also known as kan, nptII. Experimental evidence at protein level: Swiss-Prot protein existence level 1. Resistance to kanamycin, neomycin, paromomycin, ribostamycin, butirosin and gentamicin B. From Klebsiella pneumoniae.
   4293..4451    +  CDS            ble (fragment): BLE_KLEPN - Experimental evidence at protein level: Swiss-Prot protein existence level 1. Binding protein with a strong affinity to the bleomycin family of antibiotics. Binds to CL990; an antimitotic-antibiotic compound. From Klebsiella pneumoniae.
   4446..4567    +  polyA_signal   SV40 poly(A) signal: SV40 polyadenylation signal
   4640..4656    -  protein_bind   lac operator: The lac repressor binds to the lac operator to inhibit transcription in E. coli. This inhibition can be relieved by adding lactose or isopropyl-β-D-thiogalactopyranoside (IPTG). lac repressor encoded by lacI
   4664..4694    -  promoter       lac promoter: promoter for the E. coli lac operon
   4709..4730    -  protein_bind   CAP binding site: CAP binding activates transcription in the presence of cAMP. E. coli catabolite activator protein
   4743..4835    -  CDS            lacI (fragment): lac repressor; lacI; The lac repressor binds to the lac operator to inhibit transcription in E. coli. This inhibition can be relieved by adding lactose or isopropyl-β-D-thiogalactopyranoside (IPTG).
   5018..5606    -  rep_origin     ori: high-copy-number ColE1/pMB1/pBR322/pUC origin of replication
   5777..6637    -  CDS            AmpR: β-lactamase; bla; confers resistance to ampicillin, carbenicillin, and related antibiotics
   6638..6742    -  promoter       AmpR promoter: bla
   6801..6853    -  misc_feature   bom (fragment): basis of mobility region from pBR322
