[The description below was written by a language model from this plasmid's Addgene catalogue record and pLannotate feature annotations shown in this document.]
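Description:
STING-V2 is a mammalian expression plasmid built on the pCDNA3 backbone that encodes human STING (TMEM173/STING1, also called NET23) fused at its C terminus to the "Venus2" half of a split Venus fluorescent protein. In the annotated 6,871 nt sequence, the STING1 coding region lies downstream of the human cytomegalovirus immediate early enhancer and promoter and is followed by VC155, the C-terminal fragment of mVenus used in bimolecular fluorescence complementation (BiFC), with the bovine growth hormone polyadenylation signal terminating the transcript. T7 and SP6 phage promoters flank the insert, as is typical of this backbone. The insert was assembled by Gibson cloning. The short "truncated HIV-1 5' LTR" hit just after the CMV promoter is a small fragment-level annotation, and the plasmid is not recorded as a lentiviral vector.

The backbone carries a high-copy ColE1/pUC-type origin and the β-lactamase gene for ampicillin selection in E. coli, plus an f1 origin. An SV40 early promoter drives the neo gene with an SV40 poly(A) signal, which can allow G418 selection of transfected mammalian cells. Small lac promoter/operator, lacI, ble and bom fragments are backbone remnants.

The VC155 fragment is not fluorescent on its own. Signal appears only when it meets a complementary N-terminal Venus fragment, presumably the "V1" partner mentioned in the record, carried on another protein nearby. According to the stated purpose, this complementation is used to study the localisation of STING in different cellular compartments. The record does not specify which partner constructs are used.
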