Addgene plasmid #124264: STING-V2
Purpose: C-terminally tagged STING with split Venus Construct for studying localisation of STING in different cellular compartments
Depositing lab: Eric Schirmer. Depositing organization: University of Edinburgh.
Backbone
  Vector backbone: pCDNA3
  Vector type: Mammalian Expression
Growth in bacteria
  Bacterial resistance: Ampicillin, 100 μg/mL
  Growth temperature: 37°C
  Growth strain: DH5alpha
  Copy number: High Copy
Gene/Insert
  Gene/Insert name: TMEM173 (alt names: STING; NET23)
  Species: H. sapiens (human)
  Entrez Gene: STING1 (a.k.a. ERIS, MITA, MPYS, NET23, SAVI, STING, STING-beta, TMEM173, hMITA, hSTING)
  Tag / fusion protein: Venus2 (C terminal on insert)
  Cloning method: Gibson Cloning
Resource information
  A portion of this plasmid was derived from a plasmid made by: STING IMAGE clone came from RZPD - German Science Centre for Genome Research in 2004. Split Venus plasmids (V1/V2) were a gift from Patrick Heun 2018 (WCCB, Edinburgh)
Terms and licenses: Academic/Nonprofit Terms; Industry Terms: Not Available to Industry
How to cite: STING-V2 was a gift from Eric Schirmer (Addgene plasmid # 124264 ; http://n2t.net/addgene:124264 ; RRID:Addgene_124264)
